Addgene plasmid #218667: pLVX-TetOne-Puro-mitoLbNOX-FLAG
Purpose: pLVX-TetOne-Puro-mitoLbNOX-FLAG
Depositing lab: Valentin Cracan. Depositing organization: Scintillon Institute. Publication: A genetically encoded tool to increase cellular NADH/NAD(+) ratio in living cells. Pan X, Heacock ML, Abdulaziz EN, Violante S, Zuckerman AL, Shrestha N, Yao C, Goodman RP, Cross JR, Cracan V. Nat Chem Biol. 2023 Oct 26. doi: 10.1038/s41589-023-01460-w. PubMed 37884806.
Backbone
  Vector backbone: pLVX-TetOne-Puro
  Backbone manufacturer: Clontech
  Backbone size w/o insert (bp): 9227
  Total vector size (bp): 10715
  Vector type: Mammalian Expression, Lentiviral, Synthetic Biology
  Selectable markers: Puromycin
Growth in bacteria
  Bacterial resistance: Ampicillin, 100 μg/mL
  Growth temperature: 37°C
  Growth strain: NEB Stable
  Copy number: Unknown
Gene/Insert
  Gene/Insert name: mitoLbNOX
  Species: Lactobacillus brevis
  Insert size (bp): 1488
  Tag / fusion protein: FLAG (C terminal on insert); MTS (N terminal on insert)
  Cloning method: Restriction Enzyme; 5′ cloning site EcoRI (not destroyed); 3′ cloning site AgeI (not destroyed)
  Sequencing primers: 5′ ACGGCCCTCCTGTCTTAGGTTAGTGAAAAATGT; 3′ CTTTGCTTATGTAAACCAGGGCGCCTAT
Terms and licenses: Academic/Nonprofit Terms; Industry Terms: Not Available to Industry
How to cite: pLVX-TetOne-Puro-mitoLbNOX-FLAG was a gift from Valentin Cracan (Addgene plasmid # 218667 ; http://n2t.net/addgene:218667 ; RRID:Addgene_218667)
