[The description below was written by a language model from this plasmid's Addgene catalogue record and pLannotate feature annotations shown in this document.]
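Description:
pLVX-TetOne-Puro-mitoLbNOX-FLAG is an HIV-1-based lentiviral vector for doxycycline-inducible expression in mammalian cells, built on the Clontech pLVX-TetOne-Puro all-in-one backbone. It is propagated in E. coli through a high-copy ColE1/pUC-type origin with ampicillin selection (AmpR). The viral portion carries two LTR annotations, the Ψ packaging signal, a gag fragment, the RRE for Rev-dependent nuclear export, the cPPT/CTS and a WPRE. Together these allow the genome to be packaged, delivered and integrated into target cells. Transduced cells are selected with puromycin, using PuroR driven by the SV40 enhancer/early promoter.

The payload is mitoLbNOX, a water-forming NADH oxidase from Lactobacillus brevis, cloned between EcoRI and AgeI. An N-terminal mitochondrial targeting sequence, annotated as a fragment of human COX4I1, directs the enzyme to mitochondria, and a C-terminal FLAG tag allows detection. The automated annotation labels the oxidase by homology to the Enterococcus faecalis nox protein, which reduces oxygen to water, but the catalogue gives L. brevis as the source. The insert sits behind the TRE3GS promoter. In the opposite orientation, a human PGK promoter constitutively drives the Tet-On 3G transactivator, which binds TRE3GS only in the presence of doxycycline, so a single vector provides both regulator and inducible gene. This inducible cassette runs antisense to the viral genome and ends in its own SV40 poly(A) signal.

The record gives no purpose beyond the plasmid name. The associated publication concerns genetically encoded tools for altering the cellular NADH/NAD+ ratio, which fits use of this construct for inducible oxidation of mitochondrial NADH. The sequenced record is slightly shorter than the catalogued total size.
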