Features (pLannotate 1.2.2; 27 found; start..end, strand, type, name):
    179..925     -  CDS            Tet-On® 3G: modified rtTA protein that binds tightly to promoters containing the tet operator in the presence of doxycycline
    944..1454    -  promoter       hPGK promoter: human phosphoglycerate kinase 1 promoter
   1471..1838    +  promoter       TRE3GS promoter: 3rd-generation Tet-responsive promoter that can be activated by binding of Tet-On® 3G, modified to eliminate binding sites for endogenous mammalian transcription factors
   1845..1928    +  CDS            COX4I1 (fragment): COX41_HUMAN - Also known as COX4. Experimental evidence at protein level: Swiss-Prot protein existence level 1. Component of the cytochrome c oxidase, the last enzyme in the mitochondrial electron transport chain which drives oxidative phosphorylation. The respiratory chain contains 3 multisubunit complexes succinate dehydrogenase (complex II, CII), ubiquinol- cytochrome c oxidoreductase (cytochrome b-c1 complex, complex III, CIII) and cytochrome c oxidase (complex IV, CIV), that cooperate to transfer electrons derived from NADH and succinate to molecular oxygen, creating an electrochemical gr
   1917..3230    +  CDS            nox: NAOX_ENTFA - Experimental evidence at protein level: Swiss-Prot protein existence level 1. Catalyzes the four-electron reduction of molecular oxygen to water. From Enterococcus faecalis (strain ATCC 700802 / V583).
   3294..3317    +  CDS            FLAG: FLAG® epitope tag, followed by an enterokinase cleavage site
   3513..3647    -  polyA_signal   SV40 poly(A) signal: SV40 polyadenylation signal
   3691..3806    -  misc_feature   cPPT/CTS: central polypurine tract and central termination sequence of HIV-1 (lacking the first T)
   3821..3921    -  CDS            Rev (fragment): human immunodeficiency virus 1 (HIV-1) Rev protein; rev; enhances nuclear export of unspliced and incompletely spliced viral mRNAs
   4298..4531    -  misc_feature   RRE: The Rev response element (RRE) of HIV-1 allows for Rev-dependent mRNA export from the nucleus to the cytoplasm.
   4706..5044    -  CDS            HIV-1 gag (fragment): gag protein from human immunodeficiency virus 1; gag
   5028..5153    -  misc_feature   HIV-1 Ψ: packaging signal of human immunodeficiency virus type 1
   5200..5457    -  LTR            5' LTR (truncated): truncated 5' long terminal repeat (LTR) from HIV-1
   5505..5834    -  CDS            nef (fragment): NEF_HV1BR - Experimental evidence at protein level: Swiss-Prot protein existence level 1. Extracellular Nef protein targets CD4(+) T-lymphocytes for apoptosis by interacting with CXCR4 surface receptors (PubMed:14990729). From Human immunodeficiency virus type 1 group M subtype B (isolate BRU/LAI) (HIV-1).
   6001..6135    -  polyA_signal   SV40 poly(A) signal: SV40 polyadenylation signal
   6183..6287    +  promoter       AmpR promoter: bla
   6288..7148    +  CDS            AmpR: β-lactamase; bla; confers resistance to ampicillin, carbenicillin, and related antibiotics
   7319..7907    +  rep_origin     ori: high-copy-number ColE1/pMB1/pBR322/pUC origin of replication
   8090..8182    +  CDS            lacI (fragment): lac repressor; lacI; The lac repressor binds to the lac operator to inhibit transcription in E. coli. This inhibition can be relieved by adding lactose or isopropyl-β-D-thiogalactopyranoside (IPTG).
   8195..8216    +  protein_bind   CAP binding site: CAP binding activates transcription in the presence of cAMP. E. coli catabolite activator protein
   8231..8261    +  promoter       lac promoter: promoter for the E. coli lac operon
   8265..8287    +  protein_bind   lac operator (fragment): The lac repressor binds to the lac operator to inhibit transcription in E. coli. This inhibition can be relieved by adding lactose or isopropyl-β-D-thiogalactopyranoside (IPTG). lac repressor encoded by lacI
   8437..8694    -  LTR            5' LTR (truncated): truncated 5' long terminal repeat (LTR) from HIV-1
   8742..9260    -  CDS            nef (fragment): NEF_HV1BR - Experimental evidence at protein level: Swiss-Prot protein existence level 1. Extracellular Nef protein targets CD4(+) T-lymphocytes for apoptosis by interacting with CXCR4 surface receptors (PubMed:14990729). From Human immunodeficiency virus type 1 group M subtype B (isolate BRU/LAI) (HIV-1).
   9277..9865    -  misc_feature   WPRE: woodchuck hepatitis virus posttranscriptional regulatory element
   9879..10478   -  CDS            PuroR: puromycin N-acetyltransferase; pac from Streptomyces alboniger; confers resistance to puromycin
  10487..168     -  promoter       SV40 promoter (across the origin): SV40 enhancer and early promoter
>Addgene plasmid #218667 | pLVX-TetOne-Puro-mitoLbNOX-FLAG | addgene full sequence | sequence record 455920 | Addgene NGS Result
GGGCGGGACTATGGTTGCTGACTAATTGAGATGCATGCTTTGCATACTTCTGCCTGCTGGGGAGCCTGGG
GACTTTCCACACCTGGTTGCTGACTAATTGAGATGCATGCTTTGCATACTTCTGCCTGCTGGGGAGCCTG
GGGACTTTCCACACCCTAACTGACACACATTCGCGCGTTTACCCGGGGAGCATGTCAAGGTCAAAATCGT
CAAGAGCGTCAGCAGGCAGCATATCAAGGTCAAAGTCGTCAAGGGCATCGGCTGGGAGCATGTCTAAGTC
AAAATCGTCAAGGGCGTCGGTCGGCCCGCCGCTTTCGCACTTTAGCTGTTTCTCCAGGCCACATATGATT
AGTTCCAGGCCGAAAAGGAAGGCAGGTTCGGCTCCCTGCCGGTCGAACAGCTCAATTGCTTGTTTCAGAA
GTGGGGGCATAGAATCGGTGGTAGGTGTCTCTCTTTCCTCTTTTGCTACTTGATGCTCCTGTTCCTCCAA
TACGCAGCCCAGTGTAAAGTGGCCCACGGCGGACAGAGCGTACAGTGCGTTCTCCAGGGAGAAGCCTTGC
TGACACAGGAACGCGAGCTGATTTTCCAGGGTTTCGTACTGTTTCTCTGTTGGGCGGGTGCCGAGATGCA
CTTTAGCCCCGTCGCGATGTGAGAGGAGAGCACAGCGGTATGACTTGGCGTTGTTCCGCAGAAAGTCTTG
CCATGACTCGCCTTCCAGGGGGCAGGAGTGGGTATGATGCCTGTCCAGCATCTCGATTGGCAGGGCATCG
AGCAGGGCCCGCTTGTTCTTCACGTGCCAGTACAGGGTAGGCTGCTCAACTCCCAGCTTTTGAGCGAGTT
TCCTTGTCGTCAGGCCTTCGATACCGACTCCATTGAGTAATTCCAGAGCAGAGTTTATGACTTTGCTCTT
GTCCAGTCTAGACATGGTAATTCGATGATCCCCCTGGGGAGAGAGGTCGGTGATTCGGTCAACGAGGGAG
CCGACTGCCGACGTGCGCTCCGGAGGCTTGCAGAATGCGGAACACCGCGCGGGCAGGAACAGGGCCCACA
CTACCGCCCCACACCCCGCCTCCCGCACCGCCCCTTCCCGGCCGCTGCTCTCGGCGCGCCCTGCTGAGCA
GCCGCTATTGGCCACAGCCCATCGCGGTCGGCGCGCTGCCATTGCTCCCTGGCGCTGTCCGTCTGCGAGG
GTACTAGTGAGACGTGCGGCTTCCGTTTGTCACGTCCGGCACGCCGCGAACCGCAAGGAACCTTCCCGAC
TTAGGGGCGGAGCAGGAAGCGTCGCCGGGGGGCCCACAAGGGTAGCGGCGAAGATCCGGGTGACGCTGCG
AACGGACGTGAAGAATGTGCGAGACCCAGGGTCGGCGCCGCTGCGTTTCCCGGAACCACGCCCAGAGCAG
CCGCGTCCCTGCGCAAACCCAGGGCTGCCTTGGAAAAGGCGCAACCCCAACCCCGTGGAATTATCACCTC
GAGTTTACTCCCTATCAGTGATAGAGAACGTATGAAGAGTTTACTCCCTATCAGTGATAGAGAACGTATG
CAGACTTTACTCCCTATCAGTGATAGAGAACGTATAAGGAGTTTACTCCCTATCAGTGATAGAGAACGTA
TGACCAGTTTACTCCCTATCAGTGATAGAGAACGTATCTACAGTTTACTCCCTATCAGTGATAGAGAACG
TATATCCAGTTTACTCCCTATCAGTGATAGAGAACGTATAAGCTTTGCTTATGTAAACCAGGGCGCCTAT
AAAAGAGTGCTGATTTTTTGAGTAAACTTCAATTCCACAACACTTTTGTCTTATACCAACTTTCCGTACC
ACTTCCTACCCTCGTAAAGAATTCATGCTCGCTACAAGGGTCTTTAGCCTCGTCGGAAAGAGAGCTATCA
GCACCTCCGTCTGCGTGAGAGCTCATAAGGTCACCGTGGTCGGATGCACCCATGCCGGCACCTTCGCCAT
CAAGCAAATCCTCGCTGAGCACCCTGACGCCGAGGTCACCGTCTACGAGAGGAACGATGTGATCTCCTTC
CTGTCCTGTGGCATCGCCCTCTACCTGGGCGGAAAAGTGGCCGATCCCCAAGGCCTCTTCTACAGCTCCC
CTGAAGAACTGCAGAAGCTGGGCGCTAATGTGCAGATGAACCACAACGTGCTGGCCATCGACCCTGACCA
AAAGACCGTCACAGTCGAGGACCTCACCAATCACGCCCAGACCACCGAGTCCTACGACAAACTGGTGATG
ACCTCCGGAAGCTGGCCTATCGTGCCCAAAATCCCCGGCATCGACAGCGATAGGGTGAAGCTCTGCAAGA
ATTGGGCCCACGCCCAGGCTCTGATTGAGGACGCCAAGGAGGCCAAGAGGATCACCGTCATCGGCGCCGG
ATACATCGGAGCCGAACTGGCCGAGGCCTACTCCACAACAGGCCACGACGTCACCCTGATTGACGCCATG
GCTAGGGTCATGCCCAAGTACTTCGATGCCGACTTCACCGACGTCATCGAACAGGACTACAGGGACCATG
GCGTGCAACTCGCTCTGGGCGAGACAGTGGAGAGCTTCACCGACAGCGCCACCGGCCTCACAATCAAGAC
AGACAAGAACTCCTATGAGACCGACCTGGCCATCCTCTGCATTGGCTTTAGGCCCAACACAGACCTGCTG
AAAGGCAAAGTGGACATGGCCCCTAACGGCGCCATCATTACCGACGACTACATGAGGTCCAGCAACCCTG
ATATTTTCGCTGCTGGCGACTCCGCCGCCGTCCATTACAACCCCACACACCAAAACGCCTACATTCCCCT
CGCTACCAACGCCGTCAGGCAGGGAATCCTCGTCGGAAAGAACCTCGTCAAGCCCACAGTGAAGTACATG
GGAACCCAGTCCAGCTCCGGACTGGCCCTCTATGACAGGACAATTGTCTCCACAGGCCTCACACTGGCCG
CCGCCAAGCAACAAGGCCTCAATGCCGAGCAGGTCATCGTGGAGGACAACTATAGGCCCGAGTTCATGCC
TTCCACCGAGCCCGTCCTCATGAGCCTGGTCTTCGACCCCGATACACACAGAATCCTGGGAGGCGCCCTG
ATGTCCAAATACGACGTGTCCCAGAGCGCTAATACCCTGTCCGTCTGCATCCAGAACGAGAACACCATCG
ATGACCTGGCCATGGTGGACATGCTGTTCCAGCCCAATTTCGACAGGCCCTTCAACTACCTGAACATTCT
CGCCCAGGCTGCCCAAGCTAAAGTGGCCCAATCCGTCAACGCTGGTGGATCTGGTGGATCTGGTGGATCT
ATGGATTACAAGGATGACGATGACAAGTAAACCGGTGCCGGCGGATCCAGACCACCTCCCCTGCGAGCTA
AGCTGGACAGCCAATGACGGGTAAGAGAGTGACATTTTTCACTAACCTAAGACAGGAGGGCCGTCAGAGC
TACTGCCTAATCCAAAGACGGGTAAAAGTGATAAAAATGTATCACTCCAACCTAAGACAGGCGCAGCTTC
CGAGGGATTTGAGATCCAGACATGATAAGATACATTGATGAGTTTGGACAAACCAAAACTAGAATGCAGT
GAAAAAAATGCCTTATTTGTGAAATTTGTGATGCTATTGCCTTATTTGTAACCATTATAAGCTGCAATAA
ACAAGTTAAGTCGATAAACTGGATCTCTGCTGTCCCTGTAATAAACCCGAAAATTTTGAATTTTTGTAAT
TTGTTTTTGTAATTCTTTAGTTTGTATGTCTGTTGCTATTATGTCTACTATTCTTTCCCCTGCACTGTAC
CCCCCAATCCCCCCTTTTCTTTTAAAGGCGATACCGTCGAGATCCGTTCACTAATCGAATGGATCTGTCT
CTGTCTCTCTCTCCACCTTCTTCTTCTATTCCTTCGGGCCTGTCGGGTCCCCTCGGGGTTGGGAGGTGGG
TCTGAAACGATAATGGTGAATATCCCTGCCTAACTCTATTCACTATAGAAAGTACAGCAAAAACTATTCT
TAAACCTACCAAGCCTCCTACTATCATTATGAATAATTTTATATACCACAGCCAATTTGTTATGTTAAAC
CAATTCCACAAACTTGCCCATTTATCTAATTCCAATAATTCTTGTTCATTCTTTTCTTGCTGGTTTTGCG
ATTCTTCAATTAAGGAGTGTATTAAGCTTGTGTAATTGTTAATTTCTCTGTCCCACTCCATCCAGGTCGT
GTGATTCCAAATCTGTTCCAGAGATTTATTACTCCAACTAGCATTCCAAGGCACAGCAGTGGTGCAAATG
AGTTTTCCAGAGCAACCCCAAATCCCCAGGAGCTGTTGATCCTTTAGGTATCTTTCCACAGCCAGGATTC
TTGCCTGGAGCTGCTTGATGCCCCAGACTGTGAGTTGCAACAGATGCTGTTGCGCCTCAATAGCCCTCAG
CAAATTGTTCTGCTGCTGCACTATACCAGACAATAATTGTCTGGCCTGTACCGTCAGCGTCATTGACGCT
GCGCCCATAGTGCTTCCTGCTGCTCCCAAGAACCCAAGGAACAAAGCTCCTATTCCCACTGCTCTTTTTT
CTCTCTGCACCACTCTTCTCTTTGCCTTGGTGGGTGCTACTCCTAATGGTTCAATTTTTACTACTTTATA
TTTATATAATTCACTTCTCCAATTGTCCCTCATATCTCCTCCTCCAGGTCTGAAGATCAGCGGCCGGCCG
CTTGCTGTGCGGTGGTCTTACTTTTGTTTTGCTCTTCCTCTATCTTGTCTAAAGCTTCCTTGGTGTCTTT
TATCTCTATCCTTTGATGCACACAATAGAGGGTTGCTACTGTATTATATAATGATCTAAGTTCTTCTGAT
CCTGTCTGAAGGGATGGTTGTAGCTGTCCCAGTATTTGTCTACAGCCTTCTGATGTTTCTAACAGGCCAG
GATTAACTGCGAATCGTTCTAGCTCCCTGCTTGCCCATACTATATGTTTTAATTTATATTTTTTCTTTCC
CCCTGGCCTTAACCGAATTTTTTCCCATCGCGATCTAATTCTCCCCCGCTTAATACTGACGCTCTCGCAC
CCATCTCTCTCCTTCTAGCCTCCGCTAGTCAAAATTTTTGGCGTACTCACCAGTCGCCGCCCCTCGCCTC
TTGCCGTGCGCGCTTCAGCAAGCCGAGTCCTGCGTCGAGAGAGCTCCTCTGGTTTCCCTTTCGCTTTCAA
GTCCCTGTTCGGGCGCCACTGCTAGAGATTTTCCACACTGACTAAAAGGGTCTGAGGGATCTCTAGTTAC
CAGAGTCACACAACAGACGGGCACACACTACTTGAAGCACTCAAGGCAAGCTTTATTGAGGCTTAAGCAG
TGGGTTCCCTAGTTAGCCAGAGAGCTCCCAGGCTCAGATCTGGTCTAACCAGAGAGACCCAGTACAGGCA
AAAAGCAGCTGCTTATATGCAGGATCTGAGGGCTCGCCACTCCCCAGTCCCGCCCAGGCCACGCCTCCCT
GGAAAGTCCCCAGCGGAAAGTCCCTTGTAGCAAGCTCGATATCAGCAGTTCTTGAAGTACTCCGGATGCA
GCTCTCGGGCCACGTGATGAAATGCTAGGCGGCTGTCAAACCTCCACTCTAACACTTCTCTCTCCGGGTC
ATCCATCCCATGCAGGCTCACAGGGTGTAACAAGCTGGTGTTCTCTCCTTTATTGGCCTCTTCTACCTTA
TCTGGCTCAACTGGTACTAGCTTGTAGCACCATCCAAAGGTCAGTGGATATCTGACCCCTGGCCCTGGTG
TGTAGTTCTGCTAATCAGGGAAGTAGCCTTGTGTGTGGTAGATCCACAGATCAAGGATATCTTGTCTTCT
TTGGGAGTGAATTAGCCCTTCCAACTACTAAGTTTGTAGTACATATTTAACAAATACAATTTCTTTAAAA
TGAAAATAATTCAGAGGAATCACAGGTTTAGAGTAAATGAAACCACAGGTAATTGGCAGTGGTAATAGGG
TATGGGGTGGGAAGTTTGGGATGATTTTGGTTAGCTTGAGTTATCCAGTTGATCCAGACATGATAAGATA
CATTGATGAGTTTGGACAAACCACAACTAGAATGCAGTGAAAAAAATGCTTTATTTGTGAAATTTGTGAT
GCTATTGCTTTATTTGTAACCATTATAAGCTGCAATAAACAAGTTGATCTCCCGATCCGTCGACGTCAGG
TGGCACTTTTCGGGGAAATGTGCGCGGAACCCCTATTTGTTTATTTTTCTAAATACATTCAAATATGTAT
CCGCTCATGAGACAATAACCCTGATAAATGCTTCAATAATATTGAAAAAGGAAGAGTATGAGTATTCAAC
ATTTCCGTGTCGCCCTTATTCCCTTTTTTGCGGCATTTTGCCTTCCTGTTTTTGCTCACCCAGAAACGCT
GGTGAAAGTAAAAGATGCTGAAGATCAGTTGGGTGCACGAGTGGGTTACATCGAACTGGATCTCAACAGC
GGTAAGATCCTTGAGAGTTTTCGCCCCGAAGAACGTTTTCCAATGATGAGCACTTTTAAAGTTCTGCTAT
GTGGCGCGGTATTATCCCGTATTGACGCCGGGCAAGAGCAACTCGGTCGCCGCATACACTATTCTCAGAA
TGACTTGGTTGAGTACTCACCAGTCACAGAAAAGCATCTTACGGATGGCATGACAGTAAGAGAATTATGC
AGTGCTGCCATAACCATGAGTGATAACACTGCGGCCAACTTACTTCTGACAACGATCGGAGGACCGAAGG
AGCTAACCGCTTTTTTGCACAACATGGGGGATCATGTAACTCGCCTTGATCGTTGGGAACCGGAGCTGAA
TGAAGCCATACCAAACGACGAGCGTGACACCACGATGCCTGTAGCAATGGCAACAACGTTGCGCAAACTA
TTAACTGGCGAACTACTTACTCTAGCTTCCCGGCAACAATTAATAGACTGGATGGAGGCGGATAAAGTTG
CAGGACCACTTCTGCGCTCGGCCCTTCCGGCTGGCTGGTTTATTGCTGATAAATCTGGAGCCGGTGAGCG
TGGGTCTCGCGGTATCATTGCAGCACTGGGGCCAGATGGTAAGCCCTCCCGTATCGTAGTTATCTACACG
ACGGGGAGTCAGGCAACTATGGATGAACGAAATAGACAGATCGCTGAGATAGGTGCCTCACTGATTAAGC
ATTGGTAACTGTCAGACCAAGTTTACTCATATATACTTTAGATTGATTTAAAACTTCATTTTTAATTTAA
AAGGATCTAGGTGAAGATCCTTTTTGATAATCTCATGACCAAAATCCCTTAACGTGAGTTTTCGTTCCAC
TGAGCGTCAGACCCCGTAGAAAAGATCAAAGGATCTTCTTGAGATCCTTTTTTTCTGCGCGTAATCTGCT
GCTTGCAAACAAAAAAACCACCGCTACCAGCGGTGGTTTGTTTGCCGGATCAAGAGCTACCAACTCTTTT
TCCGAAGGTAACTGGCTTCAGCAGAGCGCAGATACCAAATACTGTTCTTCTAGTGTAGCCGTAGTTAGGC
CACCACTTCAAGAACTCTGTAGCACCGCCTACATACCTCGCTCTGCTAATCCTGTTACCAGTGGCTGCTG
CCAGTGGCGATAAGTCGTGTCTTACCGGGTTGGACTCAAGACGATAGTTACCGGATAAGGCGCAGCGGTC
GGGCTGAACGGGGGGTTCGTGCACACAGCCCAGCTTGGAGCGAACGACCTACACCGAACTGAGATACCTA
CAGCGTGAGCTATGAGAAAGCGCCACGCTTCCCGAAGGGAGAAAGGCGGACAGGTATCCGGTAAGCGGCA
GGGTCGGAACAGGAGAGCGCACGAGGGAGCTTCCAGGGGGAAACGCCTGGTATCTTTATAGTCCTGTCGG
GTTTCGCCACCTCTGACTTGAGCGTCGATTTTTGTGATGCTCGTCAGGGGGGCGGAGCCTATGGAAAAAC
GCCAGCAACGCGGCCTTTTTACGGTTCCTGGCCTTTTGCTGGCCTTTTGCTCACATGTTCTTTCCTGCGT
TATCCCCTGATTCTGTGGATAACCGTATTACCGCCTTTGAGTGAGCTGATACCGCTCGCCGCAGCCGAAC
GACCGAGCGCAGCGAGTCAGTGAGCGAGGAAGCGGAAGAGCGCCCAATACGCAAACCGCCTCTCCCCGCG
CGTTGGCCGATTCATTAATGCAGCTGGCACGACAGGTTTCCCGACTGGAAAGCGGGCAGTGAGCGCAACG
CAATTAATGTGAGTTAGCTCACTCATTAGGCACCCCAGGCTTTACACTTTATGCTTCCGGCTCGTATGTT
GTGTGGAATTGTGAGCGGATAACAATTTCACACAGGAAACAGCTATGACCATGATTACGCCAAGCTCTAG
CTAGAGGTCGACGGTAAACGCTAGCAATGTCAAGGCCTCTCACTCTCTGATATTCATTTCTTTGCAAGTT
ATAAATACTGAATAATAAGATGACATGAACTACTACTGCTAGAGATTTTCCACACTGACTAAAAGGGTCT
GAGGGATCTCTAGTTACCAGAGTCACACAACAGACGGGCACACACTACTTGAAGCACTCAAGGCAAGCTT
TATTGAGGCTTAAGCAGTGGGTTCCCTAGTTAGCCAGAGAGCTCCCAGGCTCAGATCTGGTCTAACCAGA
GAGACCCAGTACAGGCAAAAAGCAGCTGCTTATATGCAGGATCTGAGGGCTCGCCACTCCCCAGTCCCGC
CCAGGCCACGCCTCCCTGGAAAGTCCCCAGCGGAAAGTCCCTTGTAGCAAGCTCGATATCAGCAGTTCTT
GAAGTACTCCGGATGCAGCTCTCGGGCCACGTGATGAAATGCTAGGCGGCTGTCAAACCTCCACTCTAAC
ACTTCTCTCTCCGGGTCATCCATCCCATGCAGGCTCACAGGGTGTAACAAGCTGGTGTTCTCTCCTTTAT
TGGCCTCTTCTACCTTATCTGGCTCAACTGGTACTAGCTTGTAGCACCATCCAAAGGTCAGTGGATATCT
GACCCCTGGCCCTGGTGTGTAGTTCTGCTAATCAGGGAAGTAGCCTTGTGTGTGGTAGATCCACAGATCA
AGGATATCTTGTCTTCGTTGGGAGTGAATTAGCCCTTCCAGTCCCCTCTTTTCTTTTAAAAAGTGGCTAA
GATCTACAGCTGCCTTGTAAGTCATTGGTCTTAAAGGTACCTGAGGTGTGACTGGAAAACCCACCTCCTC
CTCCTCTTGTGCTTCTAGCCAGGCACAATCAGCATTGGTAGCTGCTGTATTGCTACTTGTGATTGCTCCA
TGTTTTTCTAGGTCTCGACTGCAGAATTAATTCCAGGCGGGGAGGCGGCCCAAAGGGAGATCCGACTCGT
CTGAGGGCGAAGGCGAAGACGCGGAAGAGGCCGCAGAGCCGGCAGCAGGCCGCGGGAAGGAAGGTCCGCT
GGATTGAGGGCCGAAGGGACGTAGCAGAAGGACGTCCCGCGCAGAATCCAGGTGGCAACACAGGCGAGCA
GCCATGGAAAGGACGTCAGCTTCCCCGACAACACCACGGAATTGTCAGTGCCCAACAGCCGAGCCCCTGT
CCAGCAGCGGGCAAGGCAGGCGGCGATGAGTTCCGCCGTGGCAATAGGGAGGGGGAAAGCGAAAGTCCCG
GAAAGGAGCTGACAGGTGGTGGCAATGCCCCAACCAGTGGGGGTTGCGTCAGCAAACACAGTGCACACCA
CGCCACGTTGCCTGACAACGGGCCACAACTCCTCATAAAGAGACAGCAACCAGGATTTATACAAGGAGGA
GAAAATGAAAGCCATACGGGAAGCAATAGCATGATACAAAGGCATTAAAGCAGCGTATCCACATAGCGTA
AAAGGAGCAACATAGTTAAGAATACCAGTCAATCTTTCACAAATTTTGTAATCCAGAGGTTGATTGTTCC
AGACGCGTTCAGGCACCGGGCTTGCGGGTCATGCACCAGGTGCGCGGTCCTTCGGGCACCTCGACGTCGG
CGGTGACGGTGAAGCCGAGCCGCTCGTAGAAGGGGAGGTTGCGGGGCGCGGAGGTCTCCAGGAAGGCGGG
CACCCCGGCGCGCTCGGCCGCCTCCACTCCGGGGAGCACGACGGCGCTGCCCAGACCCTTGCCCTGGTGG
TCGGGCGAGACGCCGACGGTGGCCAGGAACCACGCGGGCTCCTTGGGCCGGTGCGGCGCCAGGAGGCCTT
CCATCTGTTGCTGCGCGGCCAGCCGGGAACCGCTCAACTCGGCCATGCGCGGGCCGATCTCGGCGAACAC
CGCCCCCGCTTCGACGCTCTCCGGCGTGGTCCAGACCGCCACCGCGGCGCCGTCGTCCGCGACCCACACC
TTGCCGATGTCGAGCCCGACGCGCGTGAGGAAGAGTTCTTGCAGCTCGGTGACCCGCTCGATGTGGCGGT
CCGGGTCGACGGTGTGGCGCGTGGCGGGGTAGTCGGCGAACGCGGCGGCGAGGGTGCGTACGGCCCGGGG
GACGTCGTCGCGGGTGGCGAGGCGCACCGTGGGCTTGTACTCGGTCATGGTCGCGTTTTGCAAAAGCCTA
GGCCTCCAAAAAAGCCTCCTCACTACTTCTGGAATAGCTCAGAGGCCGAGGCGGCCTCGGCCTCTGCATA
AATAAAAAAAATTAGTCAGCCATGGGGCGGAGAATGGGCGGAACTGGGCGGAGTTAGGGGCGGGATGGGC
GGAGTTAG
