>Addgene plasmid #218667 | pLVX-TetOne-Puro-mitoLbNOX-FLAG | depositor partial sequence | sequence record 426509 | mitoLbNOX
GAATTCATGCTCGCTACAAGGGTCTTTAGCCTCGTCGGAAAGAGAGCTATCAGCACCTCCGTCTGCGTGA
GAGCTCATAAGGTCACCGTGGTCGGATGCACCCATGCCGGCACCTTCGCCATCAAGCAAATCCTCGCTGA
GCACCCTGACGCCGAGGTCACCGTCTACGAGAGGAACGATGTGATCTCCTTCCTGTCCTGTGGCATCGCC
CTCTACCTGGGCGGAAAAGTGGCCGATCCCCAAGGCCTCTTCTACAGCTCCCCTGAAGAACTGCAGAAGC
TGGGCGCTAATGTGCAGATGAACCACAACGTGCTGGCCATCGACCCTGACCAAAAGACCGTCACAGTCGA
GGACCTCACCAATCACGCCCAGACCACCGAGTCCTACGACAAACTGGTGATGACCTCCGGAAGCTGGCCT
ATCGTGCCCAAAATCCCCGGCATCGACAGCGATAGGGTGAAGCTCTGCAAGAATTGGGCCCACGCCCAGG
CTCTGATTGAGGACGCCAAGGAGGCCAAGAGGATCACCGTCATCGGCGCCGGATACATCGGAGCCGAACT
GGCCGAGGCCTACTCCACAACAGGCCACGACGTCACCCTGATTGACGCCATGGCTAGGGTCATGCCCAAG
TACTTCGATGCCGACTTCACCGACGTCATCGAACAGGACTACAGGGACCATGGCGTGCAACTCGCTCTGG
GCGAGACAGTGGAGAGCTTCACCGACAGCGCCACCGGCCTCACAATCAAGACAGACAAGAACTCCTATGA
GACCGACCTGGCCATCCTCTGCATTGGCTTTAGGCCCAACACAGACCTGCTGAAAGGCAAAGTGGACATG
GCCCCTAACGGCGCCATCATTACCGACGACTACATGAGGTCCAGCAACCCTGATATTTTCGCTGCTGGCG
ACTCCGCCGCCGTCCATTACAACCCCACACACCAAAACGCCTACATTCCCCTCGCTACCAACGCCGTCAG
GCAGGGAATCCTCGTCGGAAAGAACCTCGTCAAGCCCACAGTGAAGTACATGGGAACCCAGTCCAGCTCC
GGACTGGCCCTCTATGACAGGACAATTGTCTCCACAGGCCTCACACTGGCCGCCGCCAAGCAACAAGGCC
TCAATGCCGAGCAGGTCATCGTGGAGGACAACTATAGGCCCGAGTTCATGCCTTCCACCGAGCCCGTCCT
CATGAGCCTGGTCTTCGACCCCGATACACACAGAATCCTGGGAGGCGCCCTGATGTCCAAATACGACGTG
TCCCAGAGCGCTAATACCCTGTCCGTCTGCATCCAGAACGAGAACACCATCGATGACCTGGCCATGGTGG
ACATGCTGTTCCAGCCCAATTTCGACAGGCCCTTCAACTACCTGAACATTCTCGCCCAGGCTGCCCAAGC
TAAAGTGGCCCAATCCGTCAACGCTGGTGGATCTGGTGGATCTGGTGGATCTATGGATTACAAGGATGAC
GATGACAAGTAAACCGGT
